Addgene plasmid #118359: Gal4-HSF4b K294R
Purpose: This plasmid expresses amino-acids 200-493 of hHSF4b K294R mutant fused to the GAL-4 DNA binding domain. This construct cannot undergo sumoylation on K294.
Depositing lab: Lea Sistonen. Depositing organization: Abo Akademi University. Publication: PDSM, a motif for phosphorylation-dependent SUMO modification. Hietakangas V, Anckar J, Blomster HA, Fujimoto M, Palvimo JJ, Nakai A, Sistonen L. Proc Natl Acad Sci U S A. 2006 Jan 3;103(1):45-50. doi: 10.1073/pnas.0503698102. Epub 2005 Dec 21. PubMed 16371476.
Backbone
  Vector backbone: pSG424
  Backbone manufacturer: Sadowski and Ptashne
  Backbone size w/o insert (bp): 3396
  Vector type: Mammalian Expression
Growth in bacteria
  Bacterial resistance: Ampicillin, 100 μg/mL
  Growth temperature: 37°C
  Growth strain: DH5alpha
  Copy number: High Copy
Gene/Insert
  Gene/Insert name: hHSF4b
  Species: H. sapiens (human)
  Mutation: K294R
  Entrez Gene: HSF4 (a.k.a. CTM, CTRCT5)
  Cloning method: Restriction Enzyme; 5′ cloning site EcoRI (unknown if destroyed); 3′ cloning site XbaI (unknown if destroyed)
Terms and licenses: Academic/Nonprofit Terms; Industry Terms: Not Available to Industry
Depositor comments: Transcript Variant: This variant (2) uses two alternate in-frame splice sites in the 3' coding region, compared to variant 1, resulting in a longer protein (isoform b). This variant, alternatively referred to as HSF4b, functions as a transcriptional activator of the constitutive expression of heat shock genes.
How to cite: Gal4-HSF4b K294R was a gift from Lea Sistonen (Addgene plasmid # 118359 ; http://n2t.net/addgene:118359 ; RRID:Addgene_118359)
