[The description below was written by a language model from this plasmid's Addgene catalogue record and pLannotate feature annotations shown in this document.]
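Description:
Gal4-HSF4b K294R is a mammalian expression plasmid built on the pSG424 backbone, a vector designed for making fusions to the DNA-binding domain of the yeast transcriptional activator GAL4. In bacteria it is maintained at high copy through a ColE1/pUC-type origin and selected with ampicillin via the β-lactamase gene and its native promoter. The annotated sequence also shows pBR322-derived remnants (a fragment of the tetracycline resistance gene and part of the bom region), which are backbone leftovers rather than functional markers. No mammalian selection marker is annotated, so the plasmid appears suited to transient transfection.

The expression unit is driven by the SV40 enhancer/early promoter, which on the circular map sits just upstream of the GAL4 DNA-binding domain coding sequence. Following this is a fragment of human HSF4 isoform b covering amino acids 200–493, cloned between EcoRI and XbaI sites, and then a short SV40 large T antigen fragment and the SV40 polyadenylation signal. According to the depositor, HSF4b is the longer splice isoform, which acts as a transcriptional activator of constitutive heat shock gene expression. The insert carries a K294R substitution that removes the lysine acceptor, so the fusion protein cannot be sumoylated at this position.

Tethering the HSF4b regulatory region to DNA through GAL4 allows its transcriptional activity to be measured separately from HSF4's own DNA binding, typically with a co-transfected reporter bearing GAL4 binding sites. The reporter is not part of this plasmid. The mutant serves as a sumoylation-deficient comparison in studies of how phosphorylation-dependent SUMO modification affects HSF4b activity.
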