Features (pLannotate 1.2.2; 10 found; start..end, strand, type, name):
      1..441     +  CDS            GAL4 DNA binding domain: DNA binding domain of the GAL4 transcriptional activator; Saccharomyces cerevisiae GAL4 (truncated)
    451..1332    +  CDS            HSF4 (fragment): HSF4_HUMAN - Experimental evidence at protein level: Swiss-Prot protein existence level 1. [Isoform HSF4B]: Transcriptional activator. From Homo sapiens (Human).
   1358..1443    +  CDS            large T antigen (fragment): large T antigen from SV40 (simian virus 40)
   1466..1600    +  polyA_signal   SV40 poly(A) signal: SV40 polyadenylation signal
   1601..1880    +  CDS            TcR (fragment): tetracycline efflux protein; tet; confers resistance to tetracycline
   1880..1932    +  misc_feature   bom (fragment): basis of mobility region from pBR322
   2118..2706    -  rep_origin     ori: high-copy-number ColE1/pMB1/pBR322/pUC origin of replication
   2877..3737    -  CDS            AmpR: β-lactamase; bla; confers resistance to ampicillin, carbenicillin, and related antibiotics
   3738..3842    -  promoter       AmpR promoter: bla
   3874..4207    +  promoter       SV40 promoter: SV40 enhancer and early promoter
>Addgene plasmid #118359 | Gal4-HSF4b K294R | addgene full sequence | sequence record 227551 | Addgene NGS Result
ATGAAGCTACTGTCTTCTATCGAACAAGCATGCGATATTTGCCGACTTAAAAAGCTCAAGTGCTCCAAAG
AAAAACCGAAGTGCGCCAAGTGTCTGAAGAACAACTGGGAGTGTCGCTACTCTCCCAAAACCAAAAGGTC
TCCGCTGACTAGGGCACATCTGACAGAAGTGGAATCAAGGCTAGAAAGACTGGAACAGCTATTTCTACTG
ATTTTTCCTCGAGAAGACCTTGACATGATTTTGAAAATGGATTCTTTACAGGATATAAAAGCATTGTTAA
CAGGATTATTTGTACAAGATAATGTGAATAAAGATGCCGTCACAGATAGATTGGCTTCAGTGGAGACTGA
TATGCCTCTAACATTGAGACAGCATAGAATAAGTGCGACATCATCATCGGAAGAGAGTAGTAACAAAGGT
CAAAGACAGTTGACTGTATCGCCGGAATTCGGGCCGAGCAATGCAGGAGGCAAGAGAAAGCTGTCCCTGA
TGCTGGATGAGGGGAGCTCATGCCCAACACCTGCCAAGTTCAACACCTGCCCTCTACCTGGTGCCCTTCT
GCAGGACCCCTACTTCATCCAGTCGCCTCTCCCAGAGACAAATTTGGGCCTTAGCCCTCACAGGGCCAGG
GGCCCCATCATCTCTGACATCCCAGAAGACTCTCCATCCCCTGAGGGGACCAGGCTTTCTCCCTCCAGTG
ATGGCAGGAGGGAGAAGGGCCTGGCACTGCTCCGAGAAGAGCCGGCCAGTCCAGGGGGGGATGGCGAGGC
CGGGCTGGCCCTGGCCCCAAACGAGTGTGACTTCTGCGTGACAGCCCCCCCGCCACTGCCTGTGGCTGTG
GTGCAGGCCATCCTGGAAGGGAAAGGGAGCTTCAGCCCCGATGGGCCCAGGAATGCCCAACAGCCTGAAC
CAGGGGATCCCAGGGAGATACCTGACAGGGGGCCTCTGGGCCTGGAAAGCGGAGACAGGAGCCCAGAGAG
TCTGCTGCCTCCGATGCTGCTTCAGCCCCCTCAAGAAAGTGTGGAACCTGCAGGGCCTCTAGATGTGCTG
GGCCCCAGTCTCCAAGGGCGAGAATGGACCCTGATGGACTTGGACATGGAGCTGTCCTTGATGCAGCCCT
TGGTTCCAGAGCGGGGTGAGCCTGAGCTGGCGGTCAAGGGGTTAAATTCTCCAAGCCCAGGGAAGGACCC
CACGCTCGGGGCCCCACTCCTGCTGGATGTCCAGGCGGCCTTGGGAGGCCCAGCCCTGGGCCTGCCTGGG
GCTTTAACCATTTATAGCACTCCTGAGAGCCGGACTGCCTCCTACTTGGGCCCGGAAGCCAGTCCCTCCC
CCTAAGAATTCGAGCTCTAGATAAGTAATGATCATAATCAGCCATATCACATCTGTAGAGGTTTTACTTG
CTTTAAAAAACCTCCCACACCTCCCCCTGAACCTGAAACATAAAATGAATGCAATTGTTGTTGTTAACTT
GTTTATTGCAGCTTATAATGGTTACAAATAAAGCAATAGCATCACAAATTTCACAAATAAAGCATTTTTT
TCACTGCATTCTAGTTGTGGTTTGTCCAAACTCATCAATGTATCTTATCATGTCTGGATCGATCCTCTAC
GCCGGACGCATCGTGGCCGGCATCACCGGCGCCACAGGTGCGGTTGCTGGCGCCTATATCGCCGACATCA
CCGATGGGGAAGATCGGGCTCGCCACTTCGGGCTCATGAGCGCTTGTTTCGGCGTGGGTATGGTGGCAGG
CCCCGTGGCCGGGGGACTGTTGGGCGCCATCTCCTTGCATGCACCATTCCTTGCGGCGGCGGTGCTCAAC
GGCCTCAACCTACTACTGGGCTGCTTCCTAATGCAGGAGTCGCATAAGGGAGAGCGTCGATATGCGGTGT
GAAATACCGCACAGATGCGTAAGGAGAAAATACCGCATCAGGCGCTCTTCCGCTTCCTCGCTCACTGACT
CGCTGCGCTCGGTCGTTCGGCTGCGGCGAGCGGTATCAGCTCACTCAAAGGCGGTAATACGGTTATCCAC
AGAATCAGGGGATAACGCAGGAAAGAACATGTGAGCAAAAGGCCAGCAAAAGGCCAGGAACCGTAAAAAG
GCCGCGTTGCTGGCGTTTTTCCATAGGCTCCGCCCCCCTGACGAGCATCACAAAAATCGACGCTCAAGTC
AGAGGTGGCGAAACCCGACAGGACTATAAAGATACCAGGCGTTTCCCCCTGGAAGCTCCCTCGTGCGCTC
TCCTGTTCCGACCCTGCCGCTTACCGGATACCTGTCCGCCTTTCTCCCTTCGGGAAGCGTGGCGCTTTCT
CATAGCTCACGCTGTAGGTATCTCAGTTCGGTGTAGGTCGTTCGCTCCAAGCTGGGCTGTGTGCACGAAC
CCCCCGTTCAGCCCGACCGCTGCGCCTTATCCGGTAACTATCGTCTTGAGTCCAACCCGGTAAGACACGA
CTTATCGCCACTGGCAGCAGCCACTGGTAACAGGATTAGCAGAGCGAGGTATGTAGGCGGTGCTACAGAG
TTCTTGAAGTGGTGGCCTAACTACGGCTACACTAGAAGGACAGTATTTGGTATCTGCGCTCTGCTGAAGC
CAGTTACCTTCGGAAAAAGAGTTGGTAGCTCTTGATCCGGCAAACAAACCACCGCTGGTAGCGGTGGTTT
TTTTGTTTGCAAGCAGCAGATTACGCGCAGAAAAAAAGGATCTCAAGAAGATCCTTTGATCTTTTCTACG
GGGTCTGACGCTCAGTGGAACGAAAACTCACGTTAAGGGATTTTGGTCATGAGATTATCAAAAAGGATCT
TCACCTAGATCCTTTTAAATTAAAAATGAAGTTTTAAATCAATCTAAAGTATATATGAGTAAACTTGGTC
TGACAGTTACCAATGCTTAATCAGTGAGGCACCTATCTCAGCGATCTGTCTATTTCGTTCATCCATAGTT
GCCTGACTCCCCGTCGTGTAGATAACTACGATACGGGAGGGCTTACCATCTGGCCCCAGTGCTGCAATGA
TACCGCGAGACCCACGCTCACCGGCTCCAGATTTATCAGCAATAAACCAGCCAGCCGGAAGGGCCGAGCG
CAGAAGTGGTCCTGCAACTTTATCCGCCTCCATCCAGTCTATTAATTGTTGCCGGGAAGCTAGAGTAAGT
AGTTCGCCAGTTAATAGTTTGCGCAACGTTGTTGCCATTGCTGCAGGCATCGTGGTGTCACGCTCGTCGT
TTGGTATGGCTTCATTCAGCTCCGGTTCCCAACGATCAAGGCGAGTTACATGATCCCCCATGTTGTGCAA
AAAAGCGGTTAGCTCCTTCGGTCCTCCGATCGTTGTCAGAAGTAAGTTGGCCGCAGTGTTATCACTCATG
GTTATGGCAGCACTGCATAATTCTCTTACTGTCATGCCATCCGTAAGATGCTTTTCTGTGACTGGTGAGT
ACTCAACCAAGTCATTCTGAGAATAGTGTATGCGGCGACCGAGTTGCTCTTGCCCGGCGTCAACACGGGA
TAATACCGCGCCACATAGCAGAACTTTAAAAGTGCTCATCATTGGAAAACGTTCTTCGGGGCGAAAACTC
TCAAGGATCTTACCGCTGTTGAGATCCAGTTCGATGTAACCCACTCGTGCACCCAACTGATCTTCAGCAT
CTTTTACTTTCACCAGCGTTTCTGGGTGAGCAAAAACAGGAAGGCAAAATGCCGCAAAAAAGGGAATAAG
GGCGACACGGAAATGTTGAATACTCATACTCTTCCTTTTTCAATATTATTGAAGCATTTATCAGGGTTAT
TGTCTCATGAGCGGATACATATTTGAATGTATTTAGAAAAATAAACAAATAGGGGTTCCGCGCACATTTC
CCCGAAAAGTGCCACCTGACCTTCTGAGGCGGAAAGAACCAGCTGTGGAATGTGTGTCAGTTAGGGTGTG
GAAAGTCCCCAGGCTCCCCAGCAGGCAGAAGTATGCAAAGCATGCATCTCAATTAGTCAGCAAGGAAAGT
CCCCAGGCTCCCCAGCAGGCAGAAGTATGCAAAGCATGCATCTCAATTAGTCAGCAACCATAGTCCCGCC
CCTAACTCCGCCCATCCCGCCCCTAACTCCGCCCAGTTCCGCCCATTCTCCGCCCCATGGCTGACTAATT
TTTTTTATTTATGCAGAGGCCGAGGCCGCCTCGGCCTCTGAGCTATTCCAGAAGTAGTGAAGAGGCTTTT
TTGGAGGAGATCTAAGCTTGAAGCAAGCCTCCTGAAAG
